Addgene plasmid #225500: pEF-1α-p37-mClover2
Purpose: Expression of mClover2-tagged p37 protein
Depositing lab: David Rubinsztein. Depositing organization: University of Cambridge. Publication: p37 regulates VCP/p97 shuttling and functions in the nucleus and cytosol. Wrobel L, Hoffmann JL, Li X, Rubinsztein DC. Sci Adv. 2024 May 3;10(18):eadl6082. doi: 10.1126/sciadv.adl6082. Epub 2024 May 3. PubMed 38701207.
Backbone
  Vector backbone: pSicoR (pMK1200)
  Backbone size w/o insert (bp): 7817
  Vector type: Mammalian Expression, Lentiviral
  Selectable markers: mClover2
Growth in bacteria
  Bacterial resistance: Ampicillin, 100 μg/mL
  Growth temperature: 37°C
  Growth strain: NEB Stable
  Copy number: Unknown
Gene/Insert
  Gene/Insert name: p37 (alt name: UBXN2B)
  Species: H. sapiens (human)
  Insert size (bp): 993
  Mutation: no
  Entrez Gene: UBXN2B (a.k.a. p37)
  Promoter: EF1A
  Tag / fusion protein: mClover2 (C terminal on insert)
  Cloning method: Restriction Enzyme; 5′ cloning site NheI (not destroyed); 3′ cloning site BamHI (not destroyed)
  Sequencing primers: 5′ EF-1a
Terms and licenses: Academic/Nonprofit Terms; Industry Terms: Not Available to Industry
Depositor comments: This plasmid was created by Dr Lidia Wrobel in the Rubinsztein lab.
How to cite: pEF-1α-p37-mClover2 was a gift from David Rubinsztein (Addgene plasmid # 225500 ; http://n2t.net/addgene:225500 ; RRID:Addgene_225500)
