[The description below was written by a language model from this plasmid's Addgene catalogue record and pLannotate feature annotations shown in this document.]
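Description:
pEF-1α-p37-mClover2 is a lentiviral transfer plasmid for mammalian expression of human p37 (UBXN2B) fused at its C terminus to the green fluorescent protein mClover2. It is built on a pSicoR-derived backbone (pMK1200). In bacteria it is maintained through a high-copy ColE1/pUC-type origin and selected with ampicillin via the β-lactamase gene. No mammalian drug-resistance marker is recorded, so the mClover2 fluorescence is the only means of identifying expressing cells.

The full sequence record is 8,760 nt, and the annotated features show a typical HIV-1-based lentiviral layout. A CMV enhancer and promoter sit upstream of a truncated 5' LTR, an arrangement that usually drives Tat-independent production of the viral genomic RNA in packaging cells. This is followed by the Ψ packaging signal with a partial gag sequence, the Rev response element for nuclear export of the unspliced transcript, and the cPPT/CTS, which aids nuclear import in transduced cells. The internal cassette uses the human EF-1α core promoter with its intron A to drive the 993 bp UBXN2B open reading frame, which was cloned between NheI and BamHI sites. The fluorescent protein coding sequence lies directly downstream. The automated annotation labels it as the closely related dClover2, whereas the depositor describes it as mClover2. A WPRE follows to enhance transcript stability and expression, and the cassette ends in a second truncated LTR.

p37 is an adapter of the VCP/p97 ATPase involved in Golgi and endoplasmic reticulum biogenesis and maintenance. The construct allows transient or lentivirally delivered expression of tagged p37, for example to visualise its localisation in studies of VCP/p97 in the nucleus and cytosol.
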