Features (pLannotate 1.2.2; 21 found; start..end, strand, type, name):
      1..589     +  rep_origin     ori: high-copy-number ColE1/pMB1/pBR322/pUC origin of replication
    651..831     -  LTR            5' LTR (truncated): truncated 5' long terminal repeat (LTR) from HIV-1
    838..1338    -  CDS            nef (fragment): NEF_HV1LA - Experimental evidence at protein level: Swiss-Prot protein existence level 1. Extracellular Nef protein targets CD4(+) T-lymphocytes for apoptosis by interacting with CXCR4 surface receptors. From Human immunodeficiency virus type 1 group M subtype B (isolate Lai) (HIV-1).
   1340..1359    -  misc_feature   MCS (fragment): pBluescript multiple cloning site
   1360..1948    -  misc_feature   WPRE: woodchuck hepatitis virus posttranscriptional regulatory element
   1948..1971    -  misc_feature   MCS (fragment): pBluescript multiple cloning site
   2042..2755    -  CDS            dClover2: dClover2 is a fluorescent protein published in 2016, derived from Aequorea victoria. It is reported to be a dimer.
   2780..3772    -  CDS            UBXN2B: UBX2B_HUMAN - Experimental evidence at protein level: Swiss-Prot protein existence level 1. Adapter protein required for Golgi and endoplasmic reticulum biogenesis (PubMed:17141156). Involved in Golgi and endoplasmic reticulum maintenance during interphase and in their reassembly at the end of mitosis (PubMed:17141156). The complex formed with VCP has membrane fusion activity; membrane fusion activity requires USO1-GOLGA2 tethering and BET1L (PubMed:17141156). VCPIP1 is also required, but not its deubiquitinating activity (PubMed:17141156). Together with NSFL1C/p47, regulates the centrosomal l
   3783..4721    -  intron         EF-1α intron A: intron upstream of the start codon of human EF-1α
   4722..4933    -  promoter       EF-1α core promoter: core promoter for human elongation factor EF-1α
   5036..5153    -  misc_feature   cPPT/CTS: central polypurine tract and central termination sequence of HIV-1
   5203..5303    -  CDS            Rev (fragment): human immunodeficiency virus 1 (HIV-1) Rev protein; rev; enhances nuclear export of unspliced and incompletely spliced viral mRNAs
   5680..5913    -  misc_feature   RRE: The Rev response element (RRE) of HIV-1 allows for Rev-dependent mRNA export from the nucleus to the cytoplasm.
   6088..6426    -  CDS            HIV-1 gag (fragment): gag protein from human immunodeficiency virus 1; gag
   6410..6535    -  misc_feature   HIV-1 Ψ: packaging signal of human immunodeficiency virus type 1
   6582..6762    -  LTR            5' LTR (truncated): truncated 5' long terminal repeat (LTR) from HIV-1
   6780..6979    -  promoter       CMV promoter: human cytomegalovirus (CMV) immediate early promoter
   6980..7359    -  enhancer       CMV enhancer: human cytomegalovirus immediate early enhancer
   7514..7566    +  misc_feature   bom (fragment): basis of mobility region from pBR322
   7625..7729    +  promoter       AmpR promoter: bla
   7730..8590    +  CDS            AmpR: β-lactamase; bla; confers resistance to ampicillin, carbenicillin, and related antibiotics
>Addgene plasmid #225500 | pEF-1α-p37-mClover2 | addgene full sequence | sequence record 449429 | Addgene NGS Result
TTGAGATCCTTTTTTTCTGCGCGTAATCTGCTGCTTGCAAACAAAAAAACCACCGCTACCAGCGGTGGTT
TGTTTGCCGGATCAAGAGCTACCAACTCTTTTTCCGAAGGTAACTGGCTTCAGCAGAGCGCAGATACCAA
ATACTGTTCTTCTAGTGTAGCCGTAGTTAGGCCACCACTTCAAGAACTCTGTAGCACCGCCTACATACCT
CGCTCTGCTAATCCTGTTACCAGTGGCTGCTGCCAGTGGCGATAAGTCGTGTCTTACCGGGTTGGACTCA
AGACGATAGTTACCGGATAAGGCGCAGCGGTCGGGCTGAACGGGGGGTTCGTGCACACAGCCCAGCTTGG
AGCGAACGACCTACACCGAACTGAGATACCTACAGCGTGAGCTATGAGAAAGCGCCACGCTTCCCGAAGG
GAGAAAGGCGGACAGGTATCCGGTAAGCGGCAGGGTCGGAACAGGAGAGCGCACGAGGGAGCTTCCAGGG
GGAAACGCCTGGTATCTTTATAGTCCTGTCGGGTTTCGCCACCTCTGACTTGAGCGTCGATTTTTGTGAT
GCTCGTCAGGGGGGCGGAGCCTATGGAAAAACGCCAGCAACGCGGCCTTTTTACGGTTCCTGGCCTTTTG
CTGGCCTTTTGCTCACATGCTGCTAGAGATTTTCCACACTGACTAAAAGGGTCTGAGGGATCTCTAGTTA
CCAGAGTCACACAACAGACGGGCACACACTACTTGAAGCACTCAAGGCAAGCTTTATTGAGGCTTAAGCA
GTGGGTTCCCTAGTTAGCCAGAGAGCTCCCAGGCTCAGATCTGGTCTAACCAGAGAGACCCAGTACAGTC
CGGATGCAGCTCTCGGGCCATGTGATGAAATGCTAGGCGGCTGTCAAACCTCCACTCTAATACTTCTCTC
TCCGGGTCATCCATCCCATGCAGGCTCACAGGGTGTAACAAGCGGGTGTTCTCTCCTTCATTGGCTTCTT
CTACCTTCTCTTGCTCAACTGGTACTAGCTTGTAGCACCATCCAAAGGTCAGTGGATATCTGATCCCTGG
CCCTGGTGTGTAGTTCTGCCAATCAGGGAAGTAGCCTTGTGTGTGGTAGATCCACAGATCAAGGATATCT
TGTCTTCGTTGGGAGTGAATTAGCCCTTCCAGTCCCCCCTTTTCTTTTAAAAAGTGGCTAAGATCTACAG
CTGCCTTGTAAGTCATTGGTCTTAAAGGTACCTGAGGTGTGACTGGAAAACCCACCTCCTCCTCCTCTTG
TGCTTCTAGCCAGGCACAATCAGCATTGGTAGCTGCTGTATTGCTACTTGTGATTGCTCCATGTTTTTCT
AGGTCTCGATCGAGGTCGACGGTATCGATGCGGGGAGGCGGCCCAAAGGGAGATCCGACTCGTCTGAGGG
CGAAGGCGAAGACGCGGAAGAGGCCGCAGAGCCGGCAGCAGGCCGCGGGAAGGAAGGTCCGCTGGATTGA
GGGCCGAAGGGACGTAGCAGAAGGACGTCCCGCGCAGAATCCAGGTGGCAACACAGGCGAGCAGCCAAGG
AAAGGACGATGATTTCCCCGACAACACCACGGAATTGTCAGTGCCCAACAGCCGAGCCCCTGTCCAGCAG
CGGGCAAGGCAGGCGGCGATGAGTTCCGCCGTGGCAATAGGGAGGGGGAAAGCGAAAGTCCCGGAAAGGA
GCTGACAGGTGGTGGCAATGCCCCAACCAGTGGGGGTTGCGTCAGCAAACACAGTGCACACCACGCCACG
TTGCCTGACAACGGGCCACAACTCCTCATAAAGAGACAGCAACCAGGATTTATACAAGGAGGAGAAAATG
AAAGCCATACGGGAAGCAATAGCATGATACAAAGGCATTAAAGCAGCGTATCCACATAGCGTAAAAGGAG
CAACATAGTTAAGAATACCAGTCAATCTTTCACAAATTTTGTAATCCAGAGGTTGATTATCGATAAGCTT
GATATCGAATTGTACCTAGTGGAACCGGAACCCTTAAACATGTCTCGACCTGGCTTACTAGTCGGTTCAA
CTCTAGGTTTACTTGTACAGCTCGTCCATGCCATGTGTAATCCCGGCGGCGGTCACGAACTCCAGCAGGA
CCATGTGATCGCGCTTCTCGTTGGGGTCTTTGCTCAGGGCGGACTGATGGCTCAGGTAGTGGTTGTCGGG
CAGCAGCACGGGGCCGTCGCCGATGGGGGTGTTCTGCTGGTAGTGGTCGGCGAGCTGCACGCTGCCGTCC
TCAACGTTGTGGCGGATCTTGAAGTTAGCCTTGATGCTGTTCTTCTGCTTGTCGGCCGTGATATAGACGT
AGTGGCTGTTGAAGTTGTACTCCAGCTTGTGCCCCAGGATGTTGCCGTCCTCCTTGAAGTCGATGCCCTT
CAGCTCGATGCGGTTCACCAGGGTGTCGCCCTCGAACTTCACCTCGGCGCGGGTCTTGTAGGTACCGTCG
TCCTTGAAAGAGATGGTGCGCTCCTGGACGTAGCCTTCGGGCATGGCGGACTTGAAGAAGTCGTGCTGCT
TCATGTGGTCGGGGTAGCGGCTGAAGCAGGCCACGCCGTAGCCGAAGGTGGTCACGAGGGTGGGCCAGGG
CACGGGCAGCTTGCCGGTGGTGCAGATGAACTTCAGGGTCAGCTTGCCGTTGGTGGCATCGCCCTCGCCC
TCGCCGCGGACGCTGAACTTGTGGCCGTTTACGTCGCCGTCCAGCTCGACCAGGATGGGCACCACCCCGG
TGAACAGCTCCTCGCCCTTGCTCACTGCGGTTGGCGACCGGTGGATCCCTTTTAGTTGCTGGAGTAACAC
AGTGTTAAGAATATCTGCTTCTAGCAGTGTCAGGCTTTCATCTGTTAGCTCTTTATTCGGAAATGAAGTC
ACAAGAATAAAGTCAAGAGCCGCAAATTCAGGACGAGACTGTACAATAAAGTTCCGGACATCCAGGATCC
TGTGTGTACTATTGAATCTTTGTATCAAACGACTCCCATCTGCTAACCTGATTTGAATTTTTGTTGTTGG
CACTGAATCATCAATAAGAACAACTGCATTAAGTATTGATTTATCCTCCTCTTCTGGAGAGGAAGGTGTA
CTGACTATTTCAGGTGTAAGGCTTCCAAGTTTTTGCCCTTCTCCACTAAAAGCCTTGAACCTCAATCTAG
GTTTTATGTATTCTTGATCCTGATGATCCTCCATATCCAAATTCACTTGGCCACCATGAACAAGGCGCTG
AAGCTCCAGGGGAATCTCTCCTCTCTTAACAGACTCCAGAAATTGAGCATTTGTTGGTTCATTGTAAGGT
CTCAATTCTCCATCATCTAAACTGAAACCATTGCTCCACAGTTTAAGCAAAATCTGAACATCTTGCAGCT
GATTTTCTCCATAGATATATTCAGACCGCTTACAAAAAGAACTACCCAATCTGTATCCTCCACCTGTAAA
TGACTTAGATTTATCATCACCTGAAGCTCTTGTGGCTTCATTCAGAGGGACAGCCCCATGTTCCCTTGCC
TCTTTGAAAAGTTCATTCACAATTTTCCCAGTTGAAGGTCGAACTATATTTAATCCACTGTATTCATGTT
CACTTGAGTAAAACCGTTGAGGTGGTGTCCGTGGGCTCTTGAAGACTGTGGCTTTAGGTCTATTAGACTT
GGAAGATTTGCACTTCACCTCATCTTCATACAATTCTGCCAAGGCCAACTGCAAATCCCGCGCGCTCGGA
GGCCGCGGCCCGGAAGACCTCCTCTCCTGCTCGCCGGGCTCAGGGCCTCCGCCCTCCGCCATCTCACGAC
ACCTGAAATGGAAGAAAAAAACTTTGAACCACTGTCTGAGGCTTGAGAATGAACCAAGATCCAAACTCAA
AAAGGGCAAATTCCAAGGAGAATTACATCAAGTGCCAAGCTGGCCTAACTTCAGTCTCCACCCACTCAGT
GTGGGGAAACTCCATCGCATAAAACCCCTCCCCCCAACCTAAAGACGACGTACTCCAAAAGCTCGAGAAC
TAATCGAGGTGCCTGGACGGCGCCCGGTACTCCGTGGAGTCACATGAAGCGACGGCTGAGGACGGAAAGG
CCCTTTTCCTTTGTGTGGGTGACTCACCCGCCCGCTCTCCCGAGCGCCGCGTCCTCCATTTTGAGCTCCC
TGCAGCAGGGCCGGGAAGCGGCCATCTTTCCGCTCACGCAACTGGTGCCGACCGGGCCAGCCTTGCCGCC
CAGGGCGGGGCGATACACGGCGGCGCGAGGCCAGGCACCAGAGCAGGCCGGCCAGCTTGAGACTACCCCC
GTCCGATTCTCGGTGGCCGCGCTCGCAGGCCCCGCCTCGCCGAACATGTGCGCTGGGACGCACGGGCCCC
GTCGCCGCCCGCGGCCCCAAAAACCGAAATACCAGTGTGCAGATCTTGGCCCGCATTTACAAGACTATCT
TGCCAGAAAAAAAGCGTCGCAGCAGGTCATCAAAAATTTTAAATGGCTAGAGACTTATCGAAAGCAGCGA
GACAGGCGCGAAGGTGCCACCAGATTCGCACGCGGCGGCCCCAGCGCCCAGGCCAGGCCTCAACTCAAGC
ACGAGGCGAAGGGGCTCCTTAAGCGCAAGGCCTCGAACTCTCCCACCCACTTCCAACCCGAAGCTCGGGA
TCAAGAATCACGTACTGCAGCCAGGTGGAAGTAATTCAAGGCACGCAAGGGCCATAACCCGTAAAGAGGC
CAGGCCCGCGGGAACCACACACGGCACTTACCTGTGTTCTGGCGGCAAACCCGTTGCGAAAAAGAACGTT
CACGGCGACTACTGCACTTATATACGGTTCTCCCCCACCCTCGGGAAAAAGGCGGAGCCAGTACACGACA
TCACTTTCCCAGTTTACCCCGCGCCACCTTCTCTAGGCACCGGTTCAATTGCCGACCCCTCCCCCCAACT
TCTCGGGGACTGTGGGCGATGTGCGCTCTGCCCACTGACGGGCACATGCATGGCGGTAATACGGTTATCC
ACGCGGCCCTAGAGCGGGCCCGGTACTAACCAAACTGGATCTCTGCTGTCCCTGTAATAAACCCGAAAAT
TTTGAATTTTTGTAATTTGTTTTTGTAATTCTTTAGTTTGTATGTCTGTTGCTATTATGTCTACTATTCT
TTCCCCTGCACTGTACCCCCCAATCCCCCCTTTTCTTTTAAAATTGTGGATGAATACTGCCATTTGTCTG
CAGAATTGGCGCACGCAGTGCCGATCCGTTCACTAATCGAATGGATCTGTCTCTGTCTCTCTCTCCACCT
TCTTCTTCTATTCCTTCGGGCCTGTCGGGTCCCCTCGGGGTTGGGAGGTGGGTCTGAAACGATAATGGTG
AATATCCCTGCCTAACTCTATTCACTATAGAAAGTACAGCAAAAACTATTCTTAAACCTACCAAGCCTCC
TACTATCATTATGAATAATTTTATATACCACAGCCAATTTGTTATGTTAAACCAATTCCACAAACTTGCC
CATTTATCTAATTCCAATAATTCTTGTTCATTCTTTTCTTGCTGGTTTTGCGATTCTTCAATTAAGGAGT
GTATTAAGCTTGTGTAATTGTTAATTTCTCTGTCCCACTCCATCCAGGTCGTGTGATTCCAAATCTGTTC
CAGAGATTTATTACTCCAACTAGCATTCCAAGGCACAGCAGTGGTGCAAATGAGTTTTCCAGAGCAACCC
CAAATCCCCAGGAGCTGTTGATCCTTTAGGTATCTTTCCACAGCCAGGATTCTTGCCTGGAGCTGCTTGA
TGCCCCAGACTGTGAGTTGCAACAGATGCTGTTGCGCCTCAATAGCCCTCAGCAAATTGTTCTGCTGCTG
CACTATACCAGACAATAATTGTCTGGCCTGTACCGTCAGCGTCATTGACGCTGCGCCCATAGTGCTTCCT
GCTGCTCCCAAGAACCCAAGGAACAAAGCTCCTATTCCCACTGCTCTTTTTTCTCTCTGCACCACTCTTC
TCTTTGCCTTGGTGGGTGCTACTCCTAATGGTTCAATTTTTACTACTTTATATTTATATAATTCACTTCT
CCAATTGTCCCTCATATCTCCTCCTCCAGGTCTGAAGATCAGCGGCCGGCCGCTTGCTGTGCGGTGGTCT
TACTTTTGTTTTGCTCTTCCTCTATCTTGTCTAAAGCTTCCTTGGTGTCTTTTATCTCTATCCTTTGATG
CACACAATAGAGGGTTGCTACTGTATTATATAATGATCTAAGTTCTTCTGATCCTGTCTGAAGGGATGGT
TGTAGCTGTCCCAGTATTTGTCTACAGCCTTCTGATGTTTCTAACAGGCCAGGATTAACTGCGAATCGTT
CTAGCTCCCTGCTTGCCCATACTATATGTTTTAATTTATATTTTTTCTTTCCCCCTGGCCTTAACCGAAT
TTTTTCCCATCGCGATCTAATTCTCCCCCGCTTAATACTGACGCTCTCGCACCCATCTCTCTCCTTCTAG
CCTCCGCTAGTCAAAATTTTTGGCGTACTCACCAGTCGCCGCCCCTCGCCTCTTGCCGTGCGCGCTTCAG
CAAGCCGAGTCCTGCGTCGAGAGAGCTCCTCTGGTTTCCCTTTCGCTTTCAAGTCCCTGTTCGGGCGCCA
CTGCTAGAGATTTTCCACACTGACTAAAAGGGTCTGAGGGATCTCTAGTTACCAGAGTCACACAACAGAC
GGGCACACACTACTTGAAGCACTCAAGGCAAGCTTTATTGAGGCTTAAGCAGTGGGTTCCCTAGTTAGCC
AGAGAGCTCCCAGGCTCAGATCTGGTCTAACCAGAGAGACCCAGTACAGGCAAAACGCGCTGCTTATATA
GACCTCCCACCGTACACGCCTACCGCCCATTTGCGTCAATGGGGCGGAGTTGTTACGACATTTTGGAAAG
TCCCGTTGATTTTGGTGCCAAAACAAACTCCCATTGACGTCAATGGGGTGGAGACTTGGAAATCCCCGTG
AGTCAAACCGCTATCCACGCCCATTGATGTACTGCCAAAACCGCATCACCATGGTAATAGCGATGACTAA
TACGTAGATGTACTGCCAAGTAGGAAAGTCCCATAAGGTCATGTACTGGGCATAATGCCAGGCGGGCCAT
TTACCGTCATTGACGTCAATAGGGGGCGTACTTGGCATATGATACACTTGATGTACTGCCAAGTGGGCAG
TTTACCGTAAATACTCCACCCATTGACGTCAATGGAAAGTCCCTATTGGCGTTACTATGGGAACATACGT
CATTATTGACGTCAATGGGCGGGGGTCGTTGGGCGGTCAGCCAGGCGGGCCATTTACCGTAAGTTATGTA
ACGCGGAACTCCATATATGGGCTATGAACTAATGACCCCGTAATTGATTACTATTAATAACTAGTCAATA
ATCAATGTCAACGCGTATATCTGGCCCGTACATCGCGAAGCAGCGCAAAACGCCTAACCCTAAGCAGATT
CTTCATGCAATTGTCGGTCAAGCCTTGCCTTGTTGTAGCTTAAATTTTGCTCGCGCACTACTCAGCGACC
TCCAACACACAAGCAGGGAGCAGATACTGGCTTAACTATGCGGCATCAGAGCAGATTGTACTGAGAGTGC
ACCATAGGGGATCGGGAGATCTCCCGATCCGTCGACGTCAGGTGGCACTTTTCGGGGAAATGTGCGCGGA
ACCCCTATTTGTTTATTTTTCTAAATACATTCAAATATGTATCCGCTCATGAGACAATAACCCTGATAAA
TGCTTCAATAATATTGAAAAAGGAAGAGTATGAGTATTCAACATTTCCGTGTCGCCCTTATTCCCTTTTT
TGCGGCATTTTGCCTTCCTGTTTTTGCTCACCCAGAAACGCTGGTGAAAGTAAAAGATGCTGAAGATCAG
TTGGGTGCACGAGTGGGTTACATCGAACTGGATCTCAACAGCGGTAAGATCCTTGAGAGTTTTCGCCCCG
AAGAACGTTTTCCAATGATGAGCACTTTTAAAGTTCTGCTATGTGGCGCGGTATTATCCCGTATTGACGC
CGGGCAAGAGCAACTCGGTCGCCGCATACACTATTCTCAGAATGACTTGGTTGAGTACTCACCAGTCACA
GAAAAGCATCTTACGGATGGCATGACAGTAAGAGAATTATGCAGTGCTGCCATAACCATGAGTGATAACA
CTGCGGCCAACTTACTTCTGACAACGATCGGAGGACCGAAGGAGCTAACCGCTTTTTTGCACAACATGGG
GGATCATGTAACTCGCCTTGATCGTTGGGAACCGGAGCTGAATGAAGCCATACCAAACGACGAGCGTGAC
ACCACGATGCCTGTAGCAATGGCAACAACGTTGCGCAAACTATTAACTGGCGAACTACTTACTCTAGCTT
CCCGGCAACAATTAATAGACTGGATGGAGGCGGATAAAGTTGCAGGACCACTTCTGCGCTCGGCCCTTCC
GGCTGGCTGGTTTATTGCTGATAAATCTGGAGCCGGTGAGCGTGGGTCTCGCGGTATCATTGCAGCACTG
GGGCCAGATGGTAAGCCCTCCCGTATCGTAGTTATCTACACGACGGGGAGTCAGGCAACTATGGATGAAC
GAAATAGACAGATCGCTGAGATAGGTGCCTCACTGATTAAGCATTGGTAACTGTCAGACCAAGTTTACTC
ATATATACTTTAGATTGATTTAAAACTTCATTTTTAATTTAAAAGGATCTAGGTGAAGATCCTTTTTGAT
AATCTCATGACCAAAATCCCTTAACGTGAGTTTTCGTTCCACTGAGCGTCAGACCCCGTAGAAAAGATCA
AAGGATCTTC
